>Addgene plasmid #37958 | MSCV-N EBNA3C | addgene full sequence | sequence record 466755 | Addgene NGS Result
AATGAAAGACCCCACCTGTAGGTTTGGCAAGCTAGCTTAAGTAACGCCATTTTGCAAGGCATGGAAAATA
CATAACTGAGAATAGAGAAGTTCAGATCAAGGTTAGGAACAGAGAGACAGCAGAATATGGGCCAAACAGG
ATATCTGTGGTAAGCAGTTCCTGCCCCGGCTCAGGGCCAAGAACAGATGGTCCCCAGATGCGGTCCCGCC
CTCAGCAGTTTCTAGAGAACCATCAGATGTTTCCAGGGTGCCCCAAGGACCTGAAATGACCCTGTGCCTT
ATTTGAACTAACCAATCAGTTCGCTTCTCGCTTCTGTTCGCGCGCTTCTGCTCCCCGAGCTCAATAAAAG
AGCCCACAACCCCTCACTCGGCGCGCCAGTCCTCCGATAGACTGCGTCGCCCGGGTACCCGTATTCCCAA
TAAAGCCTCTTGCTGTTTGCATCCGAATCGTGGACTCGCTGATCCTTGGGAGGGTCTCCTCAGATTGATT
GACTGCCCACCTCGGGGGTCTTTCATTTGGAGGTTCCACCGAGATTTGGAGACCCCTGCCCAGGGACCAC
CGACCCCCCCGCCGGGAGGTAAGCTGGCCAGCGGTCGTTTCGTGTCTGTCTCTGTCTTTGTGCGTGTTTG
TGCCGGCATCTAATGTTTGCGCCTGCGTCTGTACTAGTTAGCTAACTAGCTCTGTATCTGGCGGACCCGT
GGTGGAACTGACGAGTTCTGAACACCCGGCCGCAACCCTGGGAGACGTCCCAGGGACTTTGGGGGCCGTT
TTTGTGGCCCGACCTGAGGAAGGGAGTCGATGTGGAATCCGACCCCGTCAGGATATGTGGTTCTGGTAGG
AGACGAGAACCTAAAACAGTTCCCGCCTCCGTCTGAATTTTTGCTTTCGGTTTGGAACCGAAGCCGCGCG
TCTTGTCTGCTGCAGCGCTGCAGCATCGTTCTGTGTTGTCTCTGTCTGACTGTGTTTCTGTATTTGTCTG
AAAATTAGGGCCAGACTGTTACCACTCCCTTAAGTTTGACCTTAGGTCACTGGAAAGATGTCGAGCGGAT
CGCTCACAACCAGTCGGTAGATGTCAAGAAGAGACGTTGGGTTACCTTCTGCTCTGCAGAATGGCCAACC
TTTAACGTCGGATGGCCGCGAGACGGCACCTTTAACCGAGACCTCATCACCCAGGTTAAGATCAAGGTCT
TTTCACCTGGCCCGCATGGACACCCAGACCAGGTCCCCTACATCGTGACCTGGGAAGCCTTGGCTTTTGA
CCCCCCTCCCTGGGTCAAGCCCTTTGTACACCCTAAGCCTCCGCCTCCTCTTCCTCCATCCGCCCCGTCT
CTCCCCCTTGAACCTCCTCGTTCGACCCCGCCTCGATCCTCCCTTTATCCAGCCCTCACTCCTTCTCTAG
GCGCCGGAATTAGATCTGCCACCATGGACTACAAGGATGACGATGACAAGCTCGATGGAGGATACCCATA
CGATGTTCCAGATTACGCTGCTCGAGGTTATCAAACAAGTTTGTACAAAAAAGTTGGCATGGAATCATTT
GAAGGGCAGGGGGACTCTAGACAGTCACCCGACAATGAGCGGGGAGATAATGTACAGACTACCGGCGAGC
ATGATCAGGACCCTGGGCCGGGGCCTCCATCCAGTGGGGCTTCTGAGAGATTGGTACCAGAAGAGTCATA
CTCAAGAGATCAGCAACCTTGGGGGCAAAGCAGGGGTGATGAAAACAGAGGCTGGATGCAGCGCATCAGG
CGAAGGCGGAGAAGACGGGCTGCCTTGTCCGGCCATCTTTTAGACACGGAAGACAATGTGCCGCCATGGT
TGCCTCCACACGACATCACACCATATACCGCAAGGAATATCAGGGATGCTGCCTGCCGGGCTGTCAAGCA
ATCGCACCTGCAAGCGCTATCAAACCTGATACTCGATAGTGGGTTAGACACACAACACATCTTGTGCTTC
GTGATGGCAGCCAGGCAGCGTCTTCAGGACATTCGACGTGGACCCTTGGTTGCGGAGGGCGGTGTGGGTT
GGCGACATTGGCTTCTAACATCTCCCAGCCAATCCTGGCCCATGGGATATCGTACAGCAACACTACGCAC
ATTAACTCCCGTGCCTAACAGGGTTGGGGCTGACAGCATCATGTTAACTGCCACATTTGGATGCCAAAAT
GCGGCACGAACTCTAAACACCTTCTCTGCCACCGTGTGGACACCACCCCATGCTGGACCAAGAGAGCAAG
AAAGATACGCTCGGGAAGCCGAGGTACGCTTCCTTCGTGGTAAATGGCAGAGGCGGTACCGAAGAATCTA
TGATTTGATAGAACTGTGTGGCTCTCTGCACCACATCTGGCAAAACTTGCTCCAGACCGAGGAGAACCTT
TTAGATTTCGTGCGTTTCATGGGTGTCATGTCCAGCTGCAATAATCCAGCTGTGAATTACTGGTTTCACA
AGACAATCGGAAACTTTAAGCCATATTACCCGTGGAATGCACCACCTAATGAAAATCCATATCACGCGCG
GAGAGGCATAAAAGAACACGTAATCCAGAACGCATTTCGAAAGGCACAAATACAGGGTTTATCAATGTTA
GCAACGGGAGGTGAACCCAGAGGTGATGCTACTAGTGAAACGAGCAGTGATGAGGACACCGGTAGACAGG
GTTCGGACGTGGAGCTAGAGTCCTCGGACGATGAGCTGCCATATATCGATCCCAATATGGAGCCGGTTCA
GCAGAGGCCCGTCATGTTTGTGAGCCGTGTGCCTGCAAAGAAACCGAGGAAACTGCCTTGGCCCACGCCC
AAGACGCACCCAGTGAAGCGCACAAATGTTAAGACCTCTGATAGATCTGATAAGGCAGAAGCACAAAGCA
CCCCTGAAAGGCCGGGCCCTTCCGAACAATCATCAGTGACCGTGGAGCCCGCCCACCCGACCCCGGTGGA
GATGCCAATGGTGATTCTCCATCAACCACCTCCAGTGCCCAAACCGGTTCCAGTCAAGCCTACGCCACCG
CCTTCCCGTAGGAGAAGGGGAGCGTGTGTTGTGTACGACGATGATGTCATAGAGGTGATTGATGTTGAAA
CCACCGAAGATTCATCGTCAGTGTCACAGCCAAATAAGCCACATCGGAAACATCAAGACGGCTTTCAACG
TTCAGGCCGACGTCAAAAACGAGCCGCGCCTCCCACCGTGAGTCCTTCGGATACTGGGCCTCCTGCCGTG
GGGCCTCCTGCCGCGGGGCCTCCTGCCGCGGGGCCTCCTGCCGCGGGGCCTCCTGCCGCGGGGCCTCCTG
CCGCGGGGCCTCCTGCCGCGGGGCCTCGCATACTGGCGCCTCTTTCCGCTGGGCCTCCTGCCGCGGGGCC
TCACATAGTGACGCCTCCTTCCGCCCGGCCTCGTATAATGGCGCCTCCCGTCGTACGTATGTTTATGAGG
GAGCGACAGCTCCCCCAGTCCACCGGCCGTAAACCTCAGTGCTTCTGGGAAATGCGGGCTGGTCGTGAAA
TTACACAAATGCAACAAGAACCAAGTTCACACCTGCAGTCCGCCACTCAGCCTACAACGCCTCGCCCATC
ATGGGCCCCATCAGTCTGCGCCCTCTCGGTGATGGATGCTGGTAAGGCCCAGCCCATAGAAAGTTCACAC
TTGAGTTCCATGTCGCCCACACAGCCGATATCGCACGAAGAACAACCCCGGTATGAGGATCCTGACGCTC
CTCTGGATTTAAGTTTACATCCAGACGTTGCTGCTCAACCAGCTCCCCAGGCTCCATACCAGGGATACCA
GGAGCCGCCGGCCCCCCAGGCTCCATACCAGGGATACCAGGAGCCGCCGCCCCCCCAGGCTCCATACCAG
GGATACCAGGAGCCGCCGGCCCACGGGCTCCAATCATCTTCATATCCAGGATATGCGGGTCCCTGGACCC
CAAGGTCTCAACATCCATGTTATAGGCACCCCTGGGCACCATGGTCTCAAGATCCTGTGCATGGGCACAC
CCAGGGTCCATGGGATCCCAGGGCACCACATCTCCCACCTCAGTGGGATGGATCTGCAGGACATGGCCAG
GATCAGGTCTCCCAGTTCCCACATCTGCAATCGGAGACAGGCCCACCACGTCTTCAACTTTCATTGGTGC
CACTGGTCTCATCCTCTGCACCATCATGGTCATCTCCCCAGCCCCGAGCCCCCATACGCCCCATTCCAAC
AAGATTCCCCCCTCCCCCTATGCCGTTACAAGATAGCATGGCCGTGGGGTGTGACTCATCAGGTACAGCA
TGCCCAAGCATGCCCTTTGCCAGTGATTACAGTCAAGGTGCATTTACCCCACTGGACATTAATGCCACCA
CGCCAAAAAGGCCTCGAGTAGAAGAAAGTTCTCACGGACCTGCCCGGTGTTCCCAAGCTACTGCTGAAGC
ACAGGAGATTCTCAGTGACAATTCTGAGATCTCCGTGTTCCCAAAGGACGCGAAGCAGACTGACTACGAT
GCATCCACTGAAAGTGAGCTAGATCCAACTTTCTTGTACAAAGTGGTTCGATAACGAATTCCGCCCCCCC
CCCCTAACGTTACTGGCCGAAGCCGCTTGGAATAAGGCCGGTGTGCGTTTGTCTATATGTTATTTTCCAC
CATATTGCCGTCTTTTGGCAATGTGAGGGCCCGGAAACCTGGCCCTGTCTTCTTGACGAGCATTCCTAGG
GGTCTTTCCCCTCTCGCCAAAGGAATGCAAGGTCTGTTGAATGTCGTGAAGGAAGCAGTTCCTCTGGAAG
CTTCTTGAAGACAAACAACGTCTGTAGCGACCCTTTGCAGGCAGCGGAACCCCCCACCTGGCGACAGGTG
CCTCTGCGGCCAAAAGCCACGTGTATAAGATACACCTGCAAAGGCGGCACAACCCCAGTGCCACGTTGTG
AGTTGGATAGTTGTGGAAAGAGTCAAATGGCTCTCCTCAAGCGTATTCAACAAGGGGCTGAAGGATGCCC
AGAAGGTACCCCATTGTATGGGATCTGATCTGGGGCCTCGGTGCACATGCTTTACATGTGTTTAGTCGAG
GTTAAAAAAACGTCTAGGCCCCCCGAACCACGGGGACGTGGTTTTCCTTTGAAAAACACGATGATAATAT
GGCCACAACCATGACCGAGTACAAGCCCACGGTGCGCCTCGCCACCCGCGACGACGTCCCCAGGGCCGTA
CGCACCCTCGCCGCCGCGTTCGCCGACTACCCCGCCACGCGCCACACCGTCGATCCGGACCGCCACATCG
AGCGGGTCACCGAGCTGCAAGAACTCTTCCTCACGCGCGTCGGGCTCGACATCGGCAAGGTGTGGGTCGC
GGACGACGGCGCCGCGGTGGCGGTCTGGACCACGCCGGAGAGCGTCGAAGCGGGGGCGGTGTTCGCCGAG
ATCGGCCCGCGCATGGCCGAGTTGAGCGGTTCCCGGCTGGCCGCGCAGCAACAGATGGAAGGCCTCCTGG
CGCCGCACCGGCCCAAGGAGCCCGCGTGGTTCCTGGCCACCGTCGGCGTCTCGCCCGACCACCAGGGCAA
GGGTCTGGGCAGCGCCGTCGTGCTCCCCGGAGTGGAGGCGGCCGAGCGCGCCGGGGTGCCCGCCTTCCTG
GAGACCTCCGCGCCCCGCAACCTCCCCTTCTACGAGCGGCTCGGCTTCACCGTCACCGCCGACGTCGAGG
TGCCCGAAGGACCGCGCACCTGGTGCATGACCCGCAAGCCCGGTGCCTGATGCATCGATGTCGACCTGCA
GCCAAGCTTATCGATAAAATAAAAGATTTTATTTAGTCTCCAGAAAAAGGGGGGAATGAAAGACCCCACC
TGTAGGTTTGGCAAGCTAGCTTAAGTAACGCCATTTTGCAAGGCATGGAAAATACATAACTGAGAATAGA
GAAGTTCAGATCAAGGTTAGGAACAGAGAGACAGCAGAATATGGGCCAAACAGGATATCTGTGGTAAGCA
GTTCCTGCCCCGGCTCAGGGCCAAGAACAGATGGTCCCCAGATGCGGTCCCGCCCTCAGCAGTTTCTAGA
GAACCATCAGATGTTTCCAGGGTGCCCCAAGGACCTGAAATGACCCTGTGCCTTATTTGAACTAACCAAT
CAGTTCGCTTCTCGCTTCTGTTCGCGCGCTTCTGCTCCCCGAGCTCAATAAAAGAGCCCACAACCCCTCA
CTCGGCGCGCCAGTCCTCCGATAGACTGCGTCGCCCGGGTACCCGTGTATCCAATAAACCCTCTTGCAGT
TGCATCCGACTTGTGGTCTCGCTGTTCCTTGGGAGGGTCTCCTCTGAGTGATTGACTACCCGTCAGCGGG
GGTCTTTCATGGGTAACAGTTTCTTGAAGTTGGAGAACAACATTCTGAGGGTAGGAGTCGAATATTAAGT
AATCCTGACTCAATTAGCCACTGTTTTGAATCCACATACTCCAATACTCCTGAAATAGTTCATTATGGAC
AGCGCAGAAAGAGCTGGGGAGAATTGTGAAATTGTTATCCGCTCACAATTCCACACAACATACGAGCCGG
AAGCATAAAGTGTAAAGCCTGGGGTGCCTAATGAGTGAGCTAACTCACATTAATTGCGTTGCGCTCACTG
CCCGCTTTCCAGTCGGGAAACCTGTCGTGCCAGCTGCATTAATGAATCGGCCAACGCGCGGGGAGAGGCG
GTTTGCGTATTGGGCGCTCTTCCGCTTCCTCGCTCACTGACTCGCTGCGCTCGGTCGTTCGGCTGCGGCG
AGCGGTATCAGCTCACTCAAAGGCGGTAATACGGTTATCCACAGAATCAGGGGATAACGCAGGAAAGAAC
ATGTGAGCAAAAGGCCAGCAAAAGGCCAGGAACCGTAAAAAGGCCGCGTTGCTGGCGTTTTTCCATAGGC
TCCGCCCCCCTGACGAGCATCACAAAAATCGACGCTCAAGTCAGAGGTGGCGAAACCCGACAGGACTATA
AAGATACCAGGCGTTTCCCCCTGGAAGCTCCCTCGTGCGCTCTCCTGTTCCGACCCTGCCGCTTACCGGA
TACCTGTCCGCCTTTCTCCCTTCGGGAAGCGTGGCGCTTTCTCATAGCTCACGCTGTAGGTATCTCAGTT
CGGTGTAGGTCGTTCGCTCCAAGCTGGGCTGTGTGCACGAACCCCCCGTTCAGCCCGACCGCTGCGCCTT
ATCCGGTAACTATCGTCTTGAGTCCAACCCGGTAAGACACGACTTATCGCCACTGGCAGCAGCCACTGGT
AACAGGATTAGCAGAGCGAGGTATGTAGGCGGTGCTACAGAGTTCTTGAAGTGGTGGCCTAACTACGGCT
ACACTAGAAGAACAGTATTTGGTATCTGCGCTCTGCTGAAGCCAGTTACCTTCGGAAAAAGAGTTGGTAG
CTCTTGATCCGGCAAACAAACCACCGCTGGTAGCGGTGGTTTTTTTGTTTGCAAGCAGCAGATTACGCGC
AGAAAAAAAGGATCTCAAGAAGATCCTTTGATCTTTTCTACGGGGTCTGACGCTCAGTGGAACGAAAACT
CACGTTAAGGGATTTTGGTCATGAGATTATCAAAAAGGATCTTCACCTAGATCCTTTTAAATTAAAAATG
AAGTTTTAAATCAATCTAAAGTATATATGAGTAAACTTGGTCTGACAGTTACCAATGCTTAATCAGTGAG
GCACCTATCTCAGCGATCTGTCTATTTCGTTCATCCATAGTTGCCTGACTCCCCGTCGTGTAGATAACTA
CGATACGGGAGGGCTTACCATCTGGCCCCAGTGCTGCAATGATACCGCGAGACCCACGCTCACCGGCTCC
AGATTTATCAGCAATAAACCAGCCAGCCGGAAGGGCCGAGCGCAGAAGTGGTCCTGCAACTTTATCCGCC
TCCATCCAGTCTATTAATTGTTGCCGGGAAGCTAGAGTAAGTAGTTCGCCAGTTAATAGTTTGCGCAACG
TTGTTGCCATTGCTACAGGCATCGTGGTGTCACGCTCGTCGTTTGGTATGGCTTCATTCAGCTCCGGTTC
CCAACGATCAAGGCGAGTTACATGATCCCCCATGTTGTGCAAAAAAGCGGTTAGCTCCTTCGGTCCTCCG
ATCGTTGTCAGAAGTAAGTTGGCCGCAGTGTTATCACTCATGGTTATGGCAGCACTGCATAATTCTCTTA
CTGTCATGCCATCCGTAAGATGCTTTTCTGTGACTGGTGAGTACTCAACCAAGTCATTCTGAGAATAGTG
TATGCGGCGACCGAGTTGCTCTTGCCCGGCGTCAATACGGGATAATACCGCGCCACATAGCAGAACTTTA
AAAGTGCTCATCATTGGAAAACGTTCTTCGGGGCGAAAACTCTCAAGGATCTTACCGCTGTTGAGATCCA
GTTCGATGTAACCCACTCGTGCACCCAACTGATCTTCAGCATCTTTTACTTTCACCAGCGTTTCTGGGTG
AGCAAAAACAGGAAGGCAAAATGCCGCAAAAAAGGGAATAAGGGCGACACGGAAATGTTGAATACTCATA
CTCTTCCTTTTTCAATATTATTGAAGCATTTATCAGGGTTATTGTCTCATGAGCGGATACATATTTGAAT
GTATTTAGAAAAATAAACAAATAGGGGTTCCGCGCACATTTCCCCGAAAAGTGCCACCTGACGTCTAAGA
AACCATTATTATCATGACATTAACCTATAAAAATAGGCGTATCACGAGGCCCTTTCGTCTCGCGCGTTTC
GGTGATGACGGTGAAAACCTCTGACACATGCAGCTCCCGGAGACGGTCACAGCTTGTCTGTAAGCGGATG
CCGGGAGCAGACAAGCCCGTCAGGGCGCGTCAGCGGGTGTTGGCGGGTGTCGGGGCTGGCTTAACTATGC
GGCATCAGAGCAGATTGTACTGAGAGTGCACCATATGCGGTGTGAAATACCGCACAGATGCGTAAGGAGA
AAATACCGCATCAGGCGCCATTCGCCATTCAGGCTGCGCAACTGTTGGGAAGGGCGATCGGTGCGGGCCT
CTTCGCTATTACGCCAGCTGGCGAAAGGGGGATGTGCTGCAAGGCGATTAAGTTGGGTAACGCCAGGGTT
TTCCCAGTCACGACGTTGTAAAACGACGGCGCAAGGAATGGTGCATGCAAGGAGATGGCGCCCAACAGTC
CCCCGGCCACGGGGCCTGCCACCATACCCACGCCGAAACAAGCGCTCATGAGCCCGAAGTGGCGAGCCCG
ATCTTCCCCATCGGTGATGTCGGCGATATAGGCGCCAGCAACCGCACCTGTGGCGCCGGTGATGCCGGCC
ACGATGCGTCCGGCGTAGAGGCGATTAGTCCAATTTGTTAAAGACAGGATATCAGTGGTCCAGGCTCTAG
TTTTGACTCAACAATATCACCAGCTGAAGCCTATAGAGTACGAGCCATAGATAAAATAAAAGATTTTATT
TAGTCTCCAGAAAAAGGGGGG
Features (pLannotate 1.2.2; 23 found; start..end, strand, type, name):
      1..517     +  LTR            5' LTR: 5' long terminal repeat from murine embryonic stem cell virus
    581..922     +  misc_feature   MESV Ψ: packaging signal of murine embryonic stem cell virus
    989..1405    +  CDS            gag (truncated): truncated Moloney murine leukemia virus (MMLV) gag gene lacking the start codon
   1430..1450    +  CDS            FLAG (fragment): FLAG® epitope tag, followed by an enterokinase cleavage site
   1463..1489    +  CDS            3xHA (fragment): three tandem HA epitope tags
   1506..1523    +  protein_bind   attB1 (fragment): mutant version of attB; core recombination site for the Gateway® BP reaction BP Clonase™
   1529..4504    +  CDS            EBNA6: EBNA6_EBVB9 - Experimental evidence at protein level: Swiss-Prot protein existence level 1. Plays an essential role for the activation and immortalization of human B-cells. Represses transcription of viral promoters TP1 and Cp through interaction with host RBPJ, and inhibits EBNA2-mediated activation of these promoters. Since Cp is the promoter for all EBNA mRNAs, EBNA6 probably contributes to a negative autoregulatory control loop. Alternatively, EBNA6 also regulates the transcription of the EBV oncogene LMP1 in a cell cycle-dependent manner. Modulates the activity of several host proteins in
   4509..4526    -  protein_bind   attB2 (fragment): mutant version of attB; core recombination site for the Gateway® BP reaction BP Clonase™
   4645..5107    +  misc_feature   IRES: internal ribosome entry site (IRES) of the encephalomyocarditis virus (EMCV)
   5121..5720    +  CDS            PuroR: puromycin N-acetyltransferase; pac from Streptomyces alboniger; confers resistance to puromycin
   5796..6310    +  LTR            3' LTR: 3' long terminal repeat from murine embryonic stem cell virus
   6472..6488    -  protein_bind   lac operator: The lac repressor binds to the lac operator to inhibit transcription in E. coli. This inhibition can be relieved by adding lactose or isopropyl-β-D-thiogalactopyranoside (IPTG). lac repressor encoded by lacI
   6496..6526    -  promoter       lac promoter: promoter for the E. coli lac operon
   6541..6562    -  protein_bind   CAP binding site: CAP binding activates transcription in the presence of cAMP. E. coli catabolite activator protein
   6575..6667    -  CDS            lacI (fragment): lac repressor; lacI; The lac repressor binds to the lac operator to inhibit transcription in E. coli. This inhibition can be relieved by adding lactose or isopropyl-β-D-thiogalactopyranoside (IPTG).
   6850..7438    -  rep_origin     ori: high-copy-number ColE1/pMB1/pBR322/pUC origin of replication
   7609..8469    -  CDS            AmpR: β-lactamase; bla; confers resistance to ampicillin, carbenicillin, and related antibiotics
   8470..8574    -  promoter       AmpR promoter: bla
   8669..8704    +  CDS            rop (fragment): Rop protein, which maintains plasmids at low copy number; rop
   8806..8905    +  misc_feature   bom (fragment): basis of mobility region from pBR322
   8911..9060    -  CDS            lacZα (fragment): LacZα fragment of β-galactosidase; lacZ fragment
   9060..9261    -  CDS            TcR (fragment): tetracycline efflux protein; tet; confers resistance to tetracycline
   9262..9360    +  CDS            env (fragment): murine leukemia virus gPr80 envelope polyprotein precursor; env; proteolytically cleaved into gp70SU and p15TM subunits
