[The description below was written by a language model from this plasmid's Addgene catalogue record and pLannotate feature annotations shown in this document.]
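Description:
MSCV-N EBNA3C is a murine stem cell virus (MSCV)-based retroviral vector for stable expression of the Epstein-Barr virus (human herpesvirus 4) nuclear antigen EBNA3C, also known as EBNA6, in mammalian cells. The proviral cassette is bounded by MESV-derived 5' and 3' long terminal repeats and includes the Ψ packaging signal and a truncated, start-codon-less gag segment, which together allow the transcript to be packaged into retroviral particles when the viral proteins are supplied in trans. In bacteria the plasmid is maintained through a ColE1/pMB1-type origin and selected with ampicillin via β-lactamase. The catalogue lists it as low copy. The backbone also carries non-functional remnants of lac, rop, bom, tetracycline resistance and env sequences.

The 2,976 bp EBNA3C open reading frame was inserted by Gateway recombination and sits between attB1 and attB2 scars, downstream of backbone-encoded FLAG and HA epitopes that produce an N-terminally double-tagged protein. The depositor notes that the recombination left vector nucleotides in frame at the 3' end, adding a few extra residues to the C-terminus. An EMCV IRES followed by the puromycin N-acetyltransferase gene lies downstream of the insert, so the annotated layout suggests a bicistronic transcript that links puromycin selection to EBNA3C expression. The catalogue names a PKG (presumably PGK) promoter, but no such element is annotated in the sequenced record, where the 5' LTR appears to be the upstream promoter. The stated total size (9,638 bp) also differs from the 9,401 nt sequence record. The tandem tags suit affinity purification of EBNA3C-associated host proteins, consistent with the associated study of host network perturbation by tumour virus proteins.
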