Addgene plasmid #37958: MSCV-N EBNA3C
Depositing lab: Karl Munger. Depositing organization: Brigham and Women's Hospital. Publication: Interpreting cancer genomes using systematic host network perturbations by tumour virus proteins. Rozenblatt-Rosen O, Deo RC, Padi M, Adelmant G, Calderwood MA, Rolland T, Grace M, Dricot A, Askenazi M, Tavares M, Pevzner SJ, Abderazzaq F, Byrdsong D, Carvunis AR, Chen AA, Cheng J, Correll M, Duarte M, Fan C, Feltkamp MC, Ficarro SB, Franchi R, Garg BK, Gulbahce N, Hao T, Holthaus AM, James R, Korkhin A, Litovchick L, Mar JC, Pak TR, Rabello S, Rubio R, Shen Y, Singh S, Spangle JM, Tasan M, Wanamaker S, Webber JT, Roecklein-Canfield J, Johannsen E, Barabasi AL, Beroukhim R, Kieff E, Cusick ME, Hill DE, Munger K, Marto JA, Quackenbush J, Roth FP, DeCaprio JA, Vidal M. Nature. 2012 Jul 26;487(7408):491-5. 10.1038/nature11288 PubMed 22810586.
Backbone
  Vector backbone: MSCV-N FLAGHA
  Backbone size w/o insert (bp): 8162
  Total vector size (bp): 9638
  Vector type: Mammalian Expression, Retroviral
  Selectable markers: Puromycin
Growth in bacteria
  Bacterial resistance: Ampicillin, 100 μg/mL
  Growth temperature: 37°C
  Growth strain: DH5alpha
  Copy number: Low Copy
Gene/Insert
  Gene/Insert name: EBNA3C (alt name: HHV EBNA3C)
  Species: H. Herpesvirus 4 (EBV)
  Insert size (bp): 2976
  GenBank ID: YP_401671.1
  Entrez Gene: EBNA-3B/EBNA-3C (a.k.a. HHV4_EBNA-3B/EBNA-3C)
  Promoter: PKG
  Tag / fusion protein: Flag (N terminal on backbone); HA (N terminal on backbone)
  Cloning method: Gateway Cloning
  Sequencing primers: 5′ LXSN 5'; 3′ MSCV-N seq. rev
Resource information
  A portion of this plasmid was derived from a plasmid made by: E. Kieff lab
Terms and licenses: Academic/Nonprofit Terms; Industry Terms: Not Available to Industry
Depositor comments: Note that the Gateway cloning reaction has left several vector-based nucleotides in frame with the 3' end of the insert, adding several amino acid residues [FLYKVVR] fused to the C-terminus of translated protein.
How to cite: MSCV-N EBNA3C was a gift from Karl Munger (Addgene plasmid # 37958 ; http://n2t.net/addgene:37958 ; RRID:Addgene_37958)
