>Addgene plasmid #37958 | MSCV-N EBNA3C | addgene partial sequence | sequence record 50728 | pLXSN-5
CTCACTCCTTCTCTAGGCGCCGGAATTAGATCTGCCACCATGGACTACAAGGATGACGATGACAAGCTCG
ATGGAGGATACCCATACGATGTTCCAGATTACGCTGCTCGAGGTTATCAAACAAGTTTGTACAAAAAAGT
TGGCATGGAATCATTTGAAGGGCAGGGGGACTCTAGACAGTCACCCGACAATGAGCGGGGAGATAATGTA
CAGACTACCGGCGAGCATGATCAGGACCCTGGGCCGGGGCCTCCATCCAGTGGGGCTTCTGAGAGATTGG
TACCAGAAGAGTCATACTCAAGAGATCAGCAACCTTGGGGGCAAAGCAGGGGTGATGAAAACAGAGGCTG
GATGCAGCGCATCAGGCGAAGGCGGAGAAGACGGGCTGCCTTGTCCGGCCATCTTTTAGACACGGAAGAC
AATGTGCCGCCATGGTTGCCTCCACACGACATCACACCATATACCGCAAGGAATATCAGGGATGCTGCCT
GCCGGGCTGTCAAGCAATCGCACCTGCAAGCGCTATCAAACCTGATACTCGATAGTGGGTTAGACACACA
ACACATCTTGTGCTTCGTGATGGCAGCCAGGCAGCGTCTTCAGGACATTCGACGTGGACCCTTGGTTGCG
GAGGGCGGTGTGGGTTGGCGACATTGGCTTCTAACATCTCCCAGCCAATCCTGGCCCATGGGATATCGTA
CAGCAACACTACGCACATTAACTCCCGTGCCTAACAG
